>Addgene plasmid #70044 | MIG-eIF4A1 Q195E | addgene partial sequence | sequence record 156365 | pLXSN5 5'-CCCTTGAACCTCCTCGTTCGACC-3'
CCCTCACTCCTTCTCTAGGCGCCGGAATTAGATCTCGATCCCGCGAAATTAATACGACTCACTATAGGGA
GACCACAACGGTTTCCCTCTAGAAATAATTTTGTTTAACTTTAAGAAGGAGATATACATAGCCACCATGG
CTTACCCATACGACGTCCCAGACTACGCTATGTCTGCGAGTCAGGATTCTCGATCCAGAGACAATGGCCC
CGACGGGATGGAGCCGGAAGGCGTCATCGAGAGTAACTGGAACGAGATTGTGGATAGCTTTGATGACATG
AATCTCTCAGAGTCCCTCCTCCGTGGTATTTATGCCTATGGTTTTGAGAAGCCCTCTGCCATCCAGCAGC
GAGCTATTCTTCCTTGTATCAAGGGTTATGATGTGATTGCTCAAGCCCAGTCTGGGACTGGGAAAACAGC
TACATTTGCCATATCAATTCTGCAGCAGATTGAATTAGATCTAAAGGCCACTCAGGCTTTGGTTCTGGCA
CCCACACGTGAATTGGCTCAGCAGATACAAAAGGTGGTTATGGCATTAGGAGACTACATGGGTGCCTCTT
GTCATGCCTGCATTGGGGGCACCAATGTGCGTGCTGAGGTGCAGAAGCTGCAGATGGAAGCTCCCCATAT
CATCGTGGGTACCCCTGGCCGGGTGTTTGACATGCTTAACCGGAGATACCTGTCCCCCAAATACATCAAG
ATGTTCGTACTGGATGAAGCAGATGAAATGTTAAGCCGAGGGTTCAAGGATGAGATCTATGACATATTCC
AGAAGCTCAACAGCAACACACAGGTAGTTTTGTTGTCTGCTACAATGCCTTCTGATGTCCTTGAGGTGAC
CAAGAAATTTATGAGAGACCCTATTCGGATTCTTGTCAAGAAGGAAGAATTGACCCTGGAGGGTATCCGC
CAATTCTACATCAATGTGGAACGAGAGGAGTGGAAGCTTGACACATTGTGTGACT
