[The description below was written by a language model from this plasmid's Addgene catalogue record.]
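Description:
MIG-eIF4A1 Q195E is a retroviral mammalian expression plasmid built on the MSCV IRES GFP (MIG) backbone, a murine stem cell virus-derived vector of about 6.5 kb before the insert is added. It is propagated in bacteria as a high-copy plasmid under ampicillin selection. No feature table accompanies the record, so individual backbone elements such as the LTRs, packaging signal and replication origin are not itemised. As a retroviral vector, it would normally be introduced into packaging cells to produce virus for stable transduction of target cells.

The payload is an approximately 1.4 kb mouse Eif4a1 coding sequence (also known as Ddx2a), which encodes the DEAD-box RNA helicase eIF4A1 of the translation initiation machinery. It carries the Q195E point mutation and was cloned between XhoI and EcoRI sites, both of which remain intact. As the backbone name indicates, the insert sits upstream of an IRES-GFP cassette. The mutant helicase and GFP are therefore translated from one bicistronic transcript, and green fluorescence can be used to identify, track or sort transduced cells. The record lists CMV as the promoter. In MSCV-type vectors the insert is generally driven by the viral 5′ LTR, so this entry may refer to something else or be imprecise, and the available fields cannot settle the point.

The stated purpose is expression of the eIF4A1 Q195E mutant in mammalian cells. The associated study concerns eIF4A-dependent translation of oncogene mRNAs containing RNA G-quadruplex structures in cancer. The record does not describe the functional consequence of the Q195E substitution.
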