Addgene plasmid #70044: MIG-eIF4A1 Q195E
Purpose: Expression of eIF4A1 Q195E mutant in mammalian cells
Depositing lab: Hans-Guido Wendel. Depositing organization: Memorial Sloan-Kettering Cancer Center. Publication: RNA G-quadruplexes cause eIF4A-dependent oncogene translation in cancer. Wolfe AL, Singh K, Zhong Y, Drewe P, Rajasekhar VK, Sanghvi VR, Mavrakis KJ, Jiang M, Roderick JE, Van der Meulen J, Schatz JH, Rodrigo CM, Zhao C, Rondou P, de Stanchina E, Teruya-Feldstein J, Kelliher MA, Speleman F, Porco JA Jr, Pelletier J, Ratsch G, Wendel HG. Nature. 2014 Sep 4;513(7516):65-70. doi: 10.1038/nature13485. Epub 2014 Jul 27. PubMed 25079319.
Backbone
  Vector backbone: MSCV IRES GFP (MIG)
  Backbone size w/o insert (bp): 6500
  Vector type: Mammalian Expression, Retroviral
Growth in bacteria
  Bacterial resistance: Ampicillin, 100 μg/mL
  Growth temperature: 37°C
  Growth strain: NEB Stable
  Copy number: High Copy
Gene/Insert
  Gene/Insert name: eIF4A1 (alt names: DDX2A; EIF4A; EIF-4A)
  Species: M. musculus (mouse)
  Insert size (bp): 1400
  Mutation: Q195E
  GenBank ID: NM_144958.4 1973
  Entrez Gene: Eif4a1 (a.k.a. BM-010, Ddx2a, Eif4)
  Promoter: CMV
  Cloning method: Restriction Enzyme; 5′ cloning site XhoI (not destroyed); 3′ cloning site EcoRI (not destroyed)
  Sequencing primers: 5′ pLXSN 5'; 3′ pCDH-rev
Terms and licenses: Academic/Nonprofit Terms; Industry Terms: Not Available to Industry
How to cite: MIG-eIF4A1 Q195E was a gift from Hans-Guido Wendel (Addgene plasmid # 70044 ; http://n2t.net/addgene:70044 ; RRID:Addgene_70044)
